Addgene plasmid #75740: PIK3C2G gRNA (BRDN0001148335)
Purpose: 3rd generation lentiviral gRNA plasmid targeting human PIK3C2G
Depositing lab: John Doench & David Root. Depositing organization: Broad Institute. Publication: Optimized sgRNA design to maximize activity and minimize off-target effects of CRISPR-Cas9. Doench JG, Fusi N, Sullender M, Hegde M, Vaimberg EW, Donovan KF, Smith I, Tothova Z, Wilen C, Orchard R, Virgin HW, Listgarten J, Root DE. Nat Biotechnol. 2016 Jan 18. doi: 10.1038/nbt.3437. PubMed 26780180.
Backbone
  Vector backbone: lentiGuide-Puro
  Backbone manufacturer: Zhang Lab (Addgene plasmid # 52963)
  Vector type: Mammalian Expression, Lentiviral, CRISPR
  Selectable markers: Puromycin
Growth in bacteria
  Bacterial resistance: Ampicillin, 100 μg/mL
  Growth temperature: 37°C
  Growth strain: DH5alpha
  Copy number: High Copy
Gene/Insert
  Gene/Insert name: PIK3C2G (alt names: PIK3C2G; NM_001288772.1)
  gRNA/shRNA sequence: AGCCCCATAGGAAAACATCA
  Species: H. sapiens (human)
  Entrez Gene: PIK3C2G (a.k.a. PI3K-C2-gamma, PI3K-C2GAMMA)
  Promoter: hU6
  Cloning method: Unknown
  Sequencing primers: 5′ U6-F; 3′ pS2-R
Terms and licenses: Academic/Nonprofit Terms; Industry Terms: Not Available to Industry
Depositor comments: The gRNA was designed to target the following Genbank reference sequence(s): NM_001288772.1,NM_004570.5. Note that this plasmid does NOT contain Cas9. It should be used in conjunction with lentiCas9-Blast (Addgene #52962) or otherwise with cell lines already expressing Cas9. Browse the full kinome gRNA library at http://www.addgene.org/pooled-library/broadgpp-human-kinome/ or visit http://www.broadinstitute.org/rnai/public/ for detailed protocols and information.
How to cite: PIK3C2G gRNA (BRDN0001148335) was a gift from John Doench & David Root (Addgene plasmid # 75740 ; http://n2t.net/addgene:75740 ; RRID:Addgene_75740)
