[The description below was written by a language model from this plasmid's Addgene catalogue record and pLannotate feature annotations shown in this document.]
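Description:
PIK3C2G gRNA (BRDN0001148335) is a third-generation lentiviral single-guide RNA plasmid built on the lentiGuide-Puro backbone and designed to target human PIK3C2G, the gene for the class II PI3-kinase C2-gamma. It is propagated in E. coli as a high-copy plasmid through a ColE1/pUC-type origin with ampicillin selection from the β-lactamase gene. An f1 origin, an SV40 origin and remnants of lac and phage-promoter sequences are also annotated in the bacterial backbone.

The lentiviral transfer cassette begins with an RSV promoter fused to a truncated HIV-1 5' LTR, which makes genomic RNA production Tat-independent. This is followed by the Ψ packaging signal with a partial gag sequence and the Rev response element for nuclear export of the viral RNA. Within this region, a human U6 RNA polymerase III promoter drives the PIK3C2G-specific spacer joined to the Streptococcus pyogenes Cas9 guide RNA scaffold, and a cPPT/CTS element lies just downstream. A second unit uses the EF-1α core promoter with its intron A to express puromycin N-acetyltransferase, allowing selection of transduced mammalian cells, and a WPRE enhances expression of that transcript. The cassette ends in a self-inactivating ΔU3 3' LTR, so the integrated provirus lacks LTR promoter activity.

The plasmid does not encode Cas9, so it has to be used with a separate Cas9 vector or in cells that already express Cas9. The guide was designed against two PIK3C2G reference transcripts and belongs to a human kinome gRNA collection, which suits it to knockout studies of this kinase gene.
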