Features (pLannotate 1.2.2; 29 found; start..end, strand, type, name):
     14..80      +  CDS            small t antigen (fragment): SV40 (simian virus 40) small t antigen
    106..317     +  promoter       EF-1α core promoter: core promoter for human elongation factor EF-1α
    318..1256    +  intron         EF-1α intron A: intron upstream of the start codon of human EF-1α
   1278..1877    +  CDS            PuroR (fragment): puromycin N-acetyltransferase; pac from Streptomyces; confers resistance to puromycin
   1893..2481    +  misc_feature   WPRE: woodchuck hepatitis virus posttranscriptional regulatory element
   2532..2551    +  misc_feature   cPPT/CTS (fragment): central polypurine tract and central termination sequence of HIV-1
   2553..2786    +  LTR            3' LTR (ΔU3): self-inactivating 3' long terminal repeat (LTR) from HIV-1
   2864..2985    +  polyA_signal   SV40 poly(A) signal: SV40 polyadenylation signal
   3025..3160    +  rep_origin     SV40 ori: SV40 origin of replication
   3181..3199    -  promoter       T7 promoter: promoter for bacteriophage T7 RNA polymerase
   3207..3362    +  CDS            lacZα (fragment): LacZα fragment of β-galactosidase; lacZ fragment
   3367..3795    +  rep_origin     f1 ori (sequence partly withheld): f1 bacteriophage origin of replication; arrow indicates direction of (+) strand synthesis
   3848..3952    +  promoter       AmpR promoter: bla
   3953..4813    +  CDS            AmpR: β-lactamase; bla; confers resistance to ampicillin, carbenicillin, and related antibiotics
   4984..5572    +  rep_origin     ori: high-copy-number ColE1/pMB1/pBR322/pUC origin of replication
   5755..5847    +  CDS            lacI (fragment): lac repressor; lacI; The lac repressor binds to the lac operator to inhibit transcription in E. coli. This inhibition can be relieved by adding lactose or isopropyl-β-D-thiogalactopyranoside (IPTG).
   5860..5881    +  protein_bind   CAP binding site: CAP binding activates transcription in the presence of cAMP. E. coli catabolite activator protein
   5896..5926    +  promoter       lac promoter: promoter for the E. coli lac operon
   5934..5950    +  protein_bind   lac operator: The lac repressor binds to the lac operator to inhibit transcription in E. coli. This inhibition can be relieved by adding lactose or isopropyl-β-D-thiogalactopyranoside (IPTG). lac repressor encoded by lacI
   5995..6013    +  promoter       T3 promoter: promoter for bacteriophage T3 RNA polymerase
   6041..6267    +  promoter       RSV promoter: Rous sarcoma virus enhancer/promoter
   6268..6448    +  LTR            5' LTR (truncated): truncated 5' long terminal repeat (LTR) from HIV-1
   6495..6620    +  misc_feature   HIV-1 Ψ: packaging signal of human immunodeficiency virus type 1
   6604..6967    +  CDS            HIV-1 gag (fragment): gag protein from human immunodeficiency virus 1; gag
   7113..7346    +  misc_feature   RRE: The Rev response element (RRE) of HIV-1 allows for Rev-dependent mRNA export from the nucleus to the cytoplasm.
   7723..7749    +  CDS            Rev (fragment): human immunodeficiency virus 1 (HIV-1) Rev protein; rev; enhances nuclear export of unspliced and incompletely spliced viral mRNAs
   7753..7993    +  promoter       U6 promoter: RNA polymerase III promoter for human U6 snRNA
   8023..8098    +  misc_RNA       gRNA scaffold: guide RNA scaffold for the Streptococcus pyogenes CRISPR/Cas9 system
   8154..8271    +  misc_feature   cPPT/CTS: central polypurine tract and central termination sequence of HIV-1
>Addgene plasmid #75740 | PIK3C2G gRNA (BRDN0001148335) | addgene full sequence | sequence record 184474 | Addgene Assembled Sequence
CCCGGGTGCAAAGATGGATAAAGTTTTAAACAGAGAGGAATCTTTGCAGCTAATGGACCTTCTAGGTCTT
GAAAGGAGTGGGAATTGGCTCCGGTGCCCGTCAGTGGGCAGAGCGCACATCGCCCACAGTCCCCGAGAAG
TTGGGGGGAGGGGTCGGCAATTGATCCGGTGCCTAGAGAAGGTGGCGCGGGGTAAACTGGGAAAGTGATG
TCGTGTACTGGCTCCGCCTTTTTCCCGAGGGTGGGGGAGAACCGTATATAAGTGCAGTAGTCGCCGTGAA
CGTTCTTTTTCGCAACGGGTTTGCCGCCAGAACACAGGTAAGTGCCGTGTGTGGTTCCCGCGGGCCTGGC
CTCTTTACGGGTTATGGCCCTTGCGTGCCTTGAATTACTTCCACCTGGCTGCAGTACGTGATTCTTGATC
CCGAGCTTCGGGTTGGAAGTGGGTGGGAGAGTTCGAGGCCTTGCGCTTAAGGAGCCCCTTCGCCTCGTGC
TTGAGTTGAGGCCTGGCCTGGGCGCTGGGGCCGCCGCGTGCGAATCTGGTGGCACCTTCGCGCCTGTCTC
GCTGCTTTCGATAAGTCTCTAGCCATTTAAAATTTTTGATGACCTGCTGCGACGCTTTTTTTCTGGCAAG
ATAGTCTTGTAAATGCGGGCCAAGATCTGCACACTGGTATTTCGGTTTTTGGGGCCGCGGGCGGCGACGG
GGCCCGTGCGTCCCAGCGCACATGTTCGGCGAGGCGGGGCCTGCGAGCGCGGCCACCGAGAATCGGACGG
GGGTAGTCTCAAGCTGGCCGGCCTGCTCTGGTGCCTGGCCTCGCGCCGCCGTGTATCGCCCCGCCCTGGG
CGGCAAGGCTGGCCCGGTCGGCACCAGTTGCGTGAGCGGAAAGATGGCCGCTTCCCGGCCCTGCTGCAGG
GAGCTCAAAATGGAGGACGCGGCGCTCGGGAGAGCGGGCGGGTGAGTCACCCACACAAAGGAAAAGGGCC
TTTCCGTCCTCAGCCGTCGCTTCATGTGACTCCACGGAGTACCGGGCGCCGTCCAGGCACCTCGATTAGT
TCTCGAGCTTTTGGAGTACGTCGTCTTTAGGTTGGGGGGAGGGGTTTTATGCGATGGAGTTTCCCCACAC
TGAGTGGGTGGAGACTGAAGTTAGGCCAGCTTGGCACTTGATGTAATTCTCCTTGGAATTTGCCCTTTTT
GAGTTTGGATCTTGGTTCATTCTCAAGCCTCAGACAGTGGTTCAAAGTTTTTTTCTTCCATTTCAGGTGT
CGTGACGTACGGCCACCATGACCGAGTACAAGCCCACGGTGCGCCTCGCCACCCGCGACGACGTCCCCAG
GGCCGTACGCACCCTCGCCGCCGCGTTCGCCGACTACCCCGCCACGCGCCACACCGTCGATCCGGACCGC
CACATCGAGCGGGTCACCGAGCTGCAAGAACTCTTCCTCACGCGCGTCGGGCTCGACATCGGCAAGGTGT
GGGTCGCGGACGACGGCGCCGCCGTGGCGGTCTGGACCACGCCGGAGAGCGTCGAAGCGGGGGCGGTGTT
CGCCGAGATCGGCCCGCGCATGGCCGAGTTGAGCGGTTCCCGGCTGGCCGCGCAGCAACAGATGGAAGGC
CTCCTGGCGCCGCACCGGCCCAAGGAGCCCGCGTGGTTCCTGGCCACCGTCGGAGTCTCGCCCGACCACC
AGGGCAAGGGTCTGGGCAGCGCCGTCGTGCTCCCCGGAGTGGAGGCGGCCGAGCGCGCCGGGGTGCCCGC
CTTCCTGGAGACCTCCGCGCCCCGCAACCTCCCCTTCTACGAGCGGCTCGGCTTCACCGTCACCGCCGAC
GTCGAGGTGCCCGAAGGACCGCGCACCTGGTGCATGACCCGCAAGCCCGGTGCCTGAACGCGTTAAGTCG
ACAATCAACCTCTGGATTACAAAATTTGTGAAAGATTGACTGGTATTCTTAACTATGTTGCTCCTTTTAC
GCTATGTGGATACGCTGCTTTAATGCCTTTGTATCATGCTATTGCTTCCCGTATGGCTTTCATTTTCTCC
TCCTTGTATAAATCCTGGTTGCTGTCTCTTTATGAGGAGTTGTGGCCCGTTGTCAGGCAACGTGGCGTGG
TGTGCACTGTGTTTGCTGACGCAACCCCCACTGGTTGGGGCATTGCCACCACCTGTCAGCTCCTTTCCGG
GACTTTCGCTTTCCCCCTCCCTATTGCCACGGCGGAACTCATCGCCGCCTGCCTTGCCCGCTGCTGGACA
GGGGCTCGGCTGTTGGGCACTGACAATTCCGTGGTGTTGTCGGGGAAATCATCGTCCTTTCCTTGGCTGC
TCGCCTGTGTTGCCACCTGGATTCTGCGCGGGACGTCCTTCTGCTACGTCCCTTCGGCCCTCAATCCAGC
GGACCTTCCTTCCCGCGGCCTGCTGCCGGCTCTGCGGCCTCTTCCGCGTCTTCGCCTTCGCCCTCAGACG
AGTCGGATCTCCCTTTGGGCCGCCTCCCCGCGTCGACTTTAAGACCAATGACTTACAAGGCAGCTGTAGA
TCTTAGCCACTTTTTAAAAGAAAAGGGGGGACTGGAAGGGCTAATTCACTCCCAACGAAGACAAGATCTG
CTTTTTGCTTGTACTGGGTCTCTCTGGTTAGACCAGATCTGAGCCTGGGAGCTCTCTGGCTAACTAGGGA
ACCCACTGCTTAAGCCTCAATAAAGCTTGCCTTGAGTGCTTCAAGTAGTGTGTGCCCGTCTGTTGTGTGA
CTCTGGTAACTAGAGATCCCTCAGACCCTTTTAGTCAGTGTGGAAAATCTCTAGCAGTACGTATAGTAGT
TCATGTCATCTTATTATTCAGTATTTATAACTTGCAAAGAAATGAATATCAGAGAGTGAGAGGAACTTGT
TTATTGCAGCTTATAATGGTTACAAATAAAGCAATAGCATCACAAATTTCACAAATAAAGCATTTTTTTC
ACTGCATTCTAGTTGTGGTTTGTCCAAACTCATCAATGTATCTTATCATGTCTGGCTCTAGCTATCCCGC
CCCTAACTCCGCCCATCCCGCCCCTAACTCCGCCCAGTTCCGCCCATTCTCCGCCCCATGGCTGACTAAT
TTTTTTTATTTATGCAGAGGCCGAGGCCGCCTCGGCCTCTGAGCTATTCCAGAAGTAGTGAGGAGGCTTT
TTTGGAGGCCTAGGGACGTACCCAATTCGCCCTATAGTGAGTCGTATTACGCGCGCTCACTGGCCGTCGT
TTTACAACGTCGTGACTGGGAAAACCCTGGCGTTACCCAACTTAATCGCCTTGCAGCACATCCCCCTTTC
GCCAGCTGGCGTAATAGCGAAGAGGCCCGCACCGATCGCCCTTCCCAACAGTTGCGCAGCCTGAATGGCG
AATGGG
[124 nt withheld, positions 3367-3490]
C
[91 nt withheld, positions 3492-3582]
A
[49 nt withheld, positions 3584-3632]
CCTTTGACGTTGGAGTCCACGTTCTTT
[37 nt withheld, positions 3660-3696]
ACCCTATCTCGGTCTATTCTTTTGATTTATAAGGGATTTTGCCGATTTCGGCCTATTGGTTAAAAAATGA
GCTGATTTAACAAAAATTTAACGCGAATTTTAACAAAATATTAACGCTTACAATTTAGGTGGCACTTTTC
GGGGAAATGTGCGCGGAACCCCTATTTGTTTATTTTTCTAAATACATTCAAATATGTATCCGCTCATGAG
ACAATAACCCTGATAAATGCTTCAATAATATTGAAAAAGGAAGAGTATGAGTATTCAACATTTCCGTGTC
GCCCTTATTCCCTTTTTTGCGGCATTTTGCCTTCCTGTTTTTGCTCACCCAGAAACGCTGGTGAAAGTAA
AAGATGCTGAAGATCAGTTGGGTGCACGAGTGGGTTACATCGAACTGGATCTCAACAGCGGTAAGATCCT
TGAGAGTTTTCGCCCCGAAGAACGTTTTCCAATGATGAGCACTTTTAAAGTTCTGCTATGTGGCGCGGTA
TTATCCCGTATTGACGCCGGGCAAGAGCAACTCGGTCGCCGCATACACTATTCTCAGAATGACTTGGTTG
AGTACTCACCAGTCACAGAAAAGCATCTTACGGATGGCATGACAGTAAGAGAATTATGCAGTGCTGCCAT
AACCATGAGTGATAACACTGCGGCCAACTTACTTCTGACAACGATCGGAGGACCGAAGGAGCTAACCGCT
TTTTTGCACAACATGGGGGATCATGTAACTCGCCTTGATCGTTGGGAACCGGAGCTGAATGAAGCCATAC
CAAACGACGAGCGTGACACCACGATGCCTGTAGCAATGGCAACAACGTTGCGCAAACTATTAACTGGCGA
ACTACTTACTCTAGCTTCCCGGCAACAATTAATAGACTGGATGGAGGCGGATAAAGTTGCAGGACCACTT
CTGCGCTCGGCCCTTCCGGCTGGCTGGTTTATTGCTGATAAATCTGGAGCCGGTGAGCGTGGGTCTCGCG
GTATCATTGCAGCACTGGGGCCAGATGGTAAGCCCTCCCGTATCGTAGTTATCTACACGACGGGGAGTCA
GGCAACTATGGATGAACGAAATAGACAGATCGCTGAGATAGGTGCCTCACTGATTAAGCATTGGTAACTG
TCAGACCAAGTTTACTCATATATACTTTAGATTGATTTAAAACTTCATTTTTAATTTAAAAGGATCTAGG
TGAAGATCCTTTTTGATAATCTCATGACCAAAATCCCTTAACGTGAGTTTTCGTTCCACTGAGCGTCAGA
CCCCGTAGAAAAGATCAAAGGATCTTCTTGAGATCCTTTTTTTCTGCGCGTAATCTGCTGCTTGCAAACA
AAAAAACCACCGCTACCAGCGGTGGTTTGTTTGCCGGATCAAGAGCTACCAACTCTTTTTCCGAAGGTAA
CTGGCTTCAGCAGAGCGCAGATACCAAATACTGTTCTTCTAGTGTAGCCGTAGTTAGGCCACCACTTCAA
GAACTCTGTAGCACCGCCTACATACCTCGCTCTGCTAATCCTGTTACCAGTGGCTGCTGCCAGTGGCGAT
AAGTCGTGTCTTACCGGGTTGGACTCAAGACGATAGTTACCGGATAAGGCGCAGCGGTCGGGCTGAACGG
GGGGTTCGTGCACACAGCCCAGCTTGGAGCGAACGACCTACACCGAACTGAGATACCTACAGCGTGAGCT
ATGAGAAAGCGCCACGCTTCCCGAAGGGAGAAAGGCGGACAGGTATCCGGTAAGCGGCAGGGTCGGAACA
GGAGAGCGCACGAGGGAGCTTCCAGGGGGAAACGCCTGGTATCTTTATAGTCCTGTCGGGTTTCGCCACC
TCTGACTTGAGCGTCGATTTTTGTGATGCTCGTCAGGGGGGCGGAGCCTATGGAAAAACGCCAGCAACGC
GGCCTTTTTACGGTTCCTGGCCTTTTGCTGGCCTTTTGCTCACATGTTCTTTCCTGCGTTATCCCCTGAT
TCTGTGGATAACCGTATTACCGCCTTTGAGTGAGCTGATACCGCTCGCCGCAGCCGAACGACCGAGCGCA
GCGAGTCAGTGAGCGAGGAAGCGGAAGAGCGCCCAATACGCAAACCGCCTCTCCCCGCGCGTTGGCCGAT
TCATTAATGCAGCTGGCACGACAGGTTTCCCGACTGGAAAGCGGGCAGTGAGCGCAACGCAATTAATGTG
AGTTAGCTCACTCATTAGGCACCCCAGGCTTTACACTTTATGCTTCCGGCTCGTATGTTGTGTGGAATTG
TGAGCGGATAACAATTTCACACAGGAAACAGCTATGACCATGATTACGCCAAGCGCGCAATTAACCCTCA
CTAAAGGGAACAAAAGCTGGAGCTGCAAGCTTAATGTAGTCTTATGCAATACTCTTGTAGTCTTGCAACA
TGGTAACGATGAGTTAGCAACATGCCTTACAAGGAGAGAAAAAGCACCGTGCATGCCGATTGGTGGAAGT
AAGGTGGTACGATCGTGCCTTATTAGGAAGGCAACAGACGGGTCTGACATGGATTGGACGAACCACTGAA
TTGCCGCATTGCAGAGATATTGTATTTAAGTGCCTAGCTCGATACATAAACGGGTCTCTCTGGTTAGACC
AGATCTGAGCCTGGGAGCTCTCTGGCTAACTAGGGAACCCACTGCTTAAGCCTCAATAAAGCTTGCCTTG
AGTGCTTCAAGTAGTGTGTGCCCGTCTGTTGTGTGACTCTGGTAACTAGAGATCCCTCAGACCCTTTTAG
TCAGTGTGGAAAATCTCTAGCAGTGGCGCCCGAACAGGGACTTGAAAGCGAAAGGGAAACCAGAGGAGCT
CTCTCGACGCAGGACTCGGCTTGCTGAAGCGCGCACGGCAAGAGGCGAGGGGCGGCGACTGGTGAGTACG
CCAAAAATTTTGACTAGCGGAGGCTAGAAGGAGAGAGATGGGTGCGAGAGCGTCAGTATTAAGCGGGGGA
GAATTAGATCGCGATGGGAAAAAATTCGGTTAAGGCCAGGGGGAAAGAAAAAATATAAATTAAAACATAT
AGTATGGGCAAGCAGGGAGCTAGAACGATTCGCAGTTAATCCTGGCCTGTTAGAAACATCAGAAGGCTGT
AGACAAATACTGGGACAGCTACAACCATCCCTTCAGACAGGATCAGAAGAACTTAGATCATTATATAATA
CAGTAGCAACCCTCTATTGTGTGCATCAAAGGATAGAGATAAAAGACACCAAGGAAGCTTTAGACAAGAT
AGAGGAAGAGCAAAACAAAAGTAAGACCACCGCACAGCAAGCGGCCGCTGATCTTCAGACCTGGAGGAGG
AGATATGAGGGACAATTGGAGAAGTGAATTATATAAATATAAAGTAGTAAAAATTGAACCATTAGGAGTA
GCACCCACCAAGGCAAAGAGAAGAGTGGTGCAGAGAGAAAAAAGAGCAGTGGGAATAGGAGCTTTGTTCC
TTGGGTTCTTGGGAGCAGCAGGAAGCACTATGGGCGCAGCGTCAATGACGCTGACGGTACAGGCCAGACA
ATTATTGTCTGGTATAGTGCAGCAGCAGAACAATTTGCTGAGGGCTATTGAGGCGCAACAGCATCTGTTG
CAACTCACAGTCTGGGGCATCAAGCAGCTCCAGGCAAGAATCCTGGCTGTGGAAAGATACCTAAAGGATC
AACAGCTCCTGGGGATTTGGGGTTGCTCTGGAAAACTCATTTGCACCACTGCTGTGCCTTGGAATGCTAG
TTGGAGTAATAAATCTCTGGAACAGATTTGGAATCACACGACCTGGATGGAGTGGGACAGAGAAATTAAC
AATTACACAAGCTTAATACACTCCTTAATTGAAGAATCGCAAAACCAGCAAGAAAAGAATGAACAAGAAT
TATTGGAATTAGATAAATGGGCAAGTTTGTGGAATTGGTTTAACATAACAAATTGGCTGTGGTATATAAA
ATTATTCATAATGATAGTAGGAGGCTTGGTAGGTTTAAGAATAGTTTTTGCTGTACTTTCTATAGTGAAT
AGAGTTAGGCAGGGATATTCACCATTATCGTTTCAGACCCACCTCCCAACCCCGAGGGGACCCAGAGAGG
GCCTATTTCCCATGATTCCTTCATATTTGCATATACGATACAAGGCTGTTAGAGAGATAATTAGAATTAA
TTTGACTGTAAACACAAAGATATTAGTACAAAATACGTGACGTAGAAAGTAATAATTTCTTGGGTAGTTT
GCAGTTTTAAAATTATGTTTTAAAATGGACTATCATATGCTTACCGTAACTTGAAAGTATTTCGATTTCT
TGGCTTTATATATCTTGTGGAAAGGACGAAACACCGAGCCCCATAGGAAAACATCAGTTTTAGAGCTAGA
AATAGCAAGTTAAAATAAGGCTAGTCCGTTATCAACTTGAAAAAGTGGCACCGAGTCGGTGCTTTTTTAA
GCTTGGCGTAACTAGATCTTGAGACAAATGGCAGTATTCATCCACAATTTTAAAAGAAAAGGGGGGATTG
GGGGGTACAGTGCAGGGGAAAGAATAGTAGACATAATAGCAACAGACATACAAACTAAAGAATTACAAAA
ACAAATTACAAAAATTCAAAATTTTCGGGTTTATTACAGGGACAGCAGAGATCCACTTTGGCGCCGGCTC
GAGGGGG
