>Addgene plasmid #75740 | PIK3C2G gRNA (BRDN0001148335) | depositor partial sequence | sequence record 143200 | Target Sequence
AGCCCCATAGGAAAACATCA
