>Addgene plasmid #75740 | PIK3C2G gRNA (BRDN0001148335) | addgene partial sequence | sequence record 184473 | hU6-F
ATACGTGACGTAGAAAGTAATAATTTCTTGGGTAGTTTGCAGTTTTAAAATTATGTTTTAAAATGGACTA
TCATATGCTTACCGTAACTTGAAAGTATTTCGATTTCTTGGCTTTATATATCTTGTGGAAAGGACGAAAC
ACCGAGCCCCATAGGAAAACATCAGTTTTAGAGCTAGAAATAGCAAGTTAAAATAAGGCTAGTCCGTTAT
CAACTTGAAAAAGTGGCACCGAGTCGGTGCTTTTTTAAGCTTGGCGTAACTAGATCTTGAGACAAATGGC
AGTATTCATCCACAATTTTAAAAGAAAAGGGGGGATTGGGGGGTACAGTGCAGGGGAAAGAATAGTAGAC
ATAATAGCAACAGACATACAAACTAAAGAATTACAAAAACAAATTACAAAAATTCAAAATTTTCGGGTTT
ATTACAGGGACAGCAGAGATCCACTTTGGCGCCGGCTCGAGGGGGCCCGGGTGCAAAGATGGATAAAGTT
TTAAACAGAGAGGAATCTTTGCAGCTAATGGACCTTCTAGGTCTTGAAAGGAGTGGGAATTGGCTCCGGT
GCCCGTCAGT
